Addgene plasmid #179644: CMVTO-p450-hcvs-B2AD2-26Sfur-SEAP-26sFur-B2AD-tevs-KKMP
Purpose: AND gate (TEVP/HCVP) SEAP RELEASE construct
Depositing lab: Xiaojing Gao. Depositing organization: Stanford University. Publication: Protease-controlled secretion and display of intercellular signals. Vlahos AE, Kang J, Aldrete CA, Zhu R, Chong LS, Elowitz MB, Gao XJ. Nat Commun. 2022 Feb 17;13(1):912. doi: 10.1038/s41467-022-28623-y. PubMed 35177637.
Backbone
  Vector backbone: CMVTO-FlpIn
  Vector type: Mammalian Expression
Growth in bacteria
  Bacterial resistance: Ampicillin, 100 μg/mL
  Growth temperature: 37°C
  Growth strain: DH5alpha
  Copy number: High Copy
Gene/Insert
  Gene/Insert name: SEAP RELEASE
  Species: Synthetic
Terms and licenses: Academic/Nonprofit Terms; Industry Terms: Not Available to Industry
How to cite: CMVTO-p450-hcvs-B2AD2-26Sfur-SEAP-26sFur-B2AD-tevs-KKMP was a gift from Xiaojing Gao (Addgene plasmid # 179644 ; http://n2t.net/addgene:179644 ; RRID:Addgene_179644)
