[The description below was written by a language model from this plasmid's Addgene catalogue record and pLannotate feature annotations shown in this document.]
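Description:
CMVTO-p450-hcvs-B2AD2-26Sfur-SEAP-26sFur-B2AD-tevs-KKMP is a 7.2 kb mammalian expression plasmid built on a CMVTO-FlpIn backbone. It encodes a synthetic secreted alkaline phosphatase (SEAP) "RELEASE" reporter whose secretion is designed to respond as an AND gate to two proteases, TEV protease and HCV protease. In bacteria it is maintained at high copy through a ColE1/pUC-type origin and selected with ampicillin via β-lactamase; a partial f1 ori is also annotated. For mammalian cells the backbone carries an FRT site immediately upstream of a hygromycin resistance coding sequence followed by an SV40 poly(A) signal. This arrangement is typical of Flp-In vectors, in which FLP-mediated integration at a genomic FRT site allows hygromycin selection of stable, single-site integrants.

The expression cassette uses the CMV enhancer and promoter followed by short tet operator-like matches, consistent with a tetracycline-repressible "CMV-TO" promoter, and ends in a bGH polyadenylation signal. The annotated open reading frame consists of a fragment of rabbit cytochrome P450 CYP2C1, a segment of human β2-adrenergic receptor, the SEAP coding region, and a second β2-adrenergic receptor segment. The construct name indicates further elements that were not annotated: an HCV protease cleavage site after the P450 segment, furin-site linkers on both sides of SEAP, and a TEV protease site preceding a C-terminal KKMP motif. Read this way, SEAP appears to be held back by retention elements at both ends, so that each protease must remove its own element before the protein can travel through the secretory pathway and be freed by furin. The record does not spell out this mechanism. The construct is used to report protease-controlled secretion in engineered mammalian cells.
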