Features (pLannotate 1.2.2; 25 found; start..end, strand, type, name):
     33..56      +  polyA_signal   bGH poly(A) signal (fragment): bovine growth hormone polyadenylation signal
     60..81      +  promoter       SV40 promoter (fragment): SV40 enhancer and early promoter
    102..335     +  rep_origin     f1 ori (fragment) (sequence partly withheld): f1 bacteriophage origin of replication; arrow indicates direction of (+) strand synthesis
    340..387     +  protein_bind   FRT: FLP-mediated recombination occurs in the 8-bp core sequence TCTAGAAA (Turan and Bode, 2011). FLP recombinase from the Saccharomyces cerevisiae 2μ plasmid
    395..1417    +  CDS            HygR: aminoglycoside phosphotransferase from E. coli; aph(4)-Ia; confers resistance to hygromycin
   1427..1552    +  CDS            ble (fragment): BLE_KLEPN - Experimental evidence at protein level: Swiss-Prot protein existence level 1. Binding protein with a strong affinity to the bleomycin family of antibiotics. Binds to CL990; an antimitotic-antibiotic compound. From Klebsiella pneumoniae.
   1547..1668    +  polyA_signal   SV40 poly(A) signal: SV40 polyadenylation signal
   1741..1757    -  protein_bind   lac operator: The lac repressor binds to the lac operator to inhibit transcription in E. coli. This inhibition can be relieved by adding lactose or isopropyl-β-D-thiogalactopyranoside (IPTG). lac repressor encoded by lacI
   1765..1795    -  promoter       lac promoter: promoter for the E. coli lac operon
   1810..1831    -  protein_bind   CAP binding site: CAP binding activates transcription in the presence of cAMP. E. coli catabolite activator protein
   1844..1936    -  CDS            lacI (fragment): lac repressor; lacI; The lac repressor binds to the lac operator to inhibit transcription in E. coli. This inhibition can be relieved by adding lactose or isopropyl-β-D-thiogalactopyranoside (IPTG).
   2119..2707    -  rep_origin     ori: high-copy-number ColE1/pMB1/pBR322/pUC origin of replication
   2878..3738    -  CDS            AmpR: β-lactamase; bla; confers resistance to ampicillin, carbenicillin, and related antibiotics
   3739..3843    -  promoter       AmpR promoter: bla
   3902..3954    -  misc_feature   bom (fragment): basis of mobility region from pBR322
   4104..4483    +  enhancer       CMV enhancer: human cytomegalovirus immediate early enhancer
   4484..4687    +  promoter       CMV promoter: human cytomegalovirus (CMV) immediate early promoter
   4689..4708    +  promoter       PLtetO-1 promoter (fragment): modified phage lambda PL promoter with tet operator sites (Lutz and Bujard, 1997)
   4710..4729    +  promoter       PLtetO-1 promoter (fragment): modified phage lambda PL promoter with tet operator sites (Lutz and Bujard, 1997)
   4737..4770    +  promoter       TRE3GV promoter (fragment): 3rd-generation Tet-responsive promoter that can be activated by binding of Tet-On® 3G, optimized for retroviral and lentiviral vectors
   4860..4955    +  CDS            CYP2C1 (fragment): CP2C1_RABIT - Experimental evidence at protein level: Swiss-Prot protein existence level 1. Cytochromes P450 are a group of heme-thiolate monooxygenases. In liver microsomes, this enzyme is involved in an NADPH-dependent electron transport pathway. It oxidizes a variety of structurally unrelated compounds, including steroids, fatty acids, and xenobiotics. From Oryctolagus cuniculus (Rabbit).
   5037..5132    +  CDS            ADRB2 (fragment): ADRB2_HUMAN - Also known as ADRB2R, B2AR. Experimental evidence at protein level: Swiss-Prot protein existence level 1. Beta-adrenergic receptors mediate the catecholamine-induced activation of adenylate cyclase through the action of G proteins. The beta-2-adrenergic receptor binds epinephrine with an approximately 30- fold greater affinity than it does norepinephrine. From Homo sapiens (Human).
   5183..6632    +  CDS            SEAP (fragment): secreted alkaline phosphatase from human placenta The natural enzyme has a C-terminal transmembrane sequence that is replaced by a GPI anchor.
   6690..6821    +  CDS            ADRB2 (fragment): ADRB2_HUMAN - Also known as ADRB2R, B2AR. Experimental evidence at protein level: Swiss-Prot protein existence level 1. Beta-adrenergic receptors mediate the catecholamine-induced activation of adenylate cyclase through the action of G proteins. The beta-2-adrenergic receptor binds epinephrine with an approximately 30- fold greater affinity than it does norepinephrine. From Homo sapiens (Human).
   7017..17      +  polyA_signal   bGH poly(A) signal (across the origin): bovine growth hormone polyadenylation signal
>Addgene plasmid #179644 | CMVTO-p450-hcvs-B2AD2-26Sfur-SEAP-26sFur-B2AD-tevs-KKMP | addgene full sequence | sequence record 355726 | Addgene NGS Result
TGCGGTGGGCTCTATGGAGATCTATCGATGTTCTGGGGATGCGGTGGGCTCTATGGCTTCTGAGGCGGAA
AGAACCAGCTGGGGCTCTAGGGGGTATCCCC
[124 nt withheld, positions 102-225]
C
[91 nt withheld, positions 227-317]
AGGGTGATGGTTCACGTACCTAGAAGTTCCTATTCCGAAGTTCCTATTCTCTAGAAAGTATAGGAACTTC
CTTGGCCAAAAAGCCTGAACTCACCGCGACGTCTGTCGAGAAGTTTCTGATCGAAAAGTTCGACAGCGTC
TCCGACCTGATGCAGCTCTCGGAGGGCGAAGAATCTCGTGCTTTCAGCTTCGATGTAGGAGGGCGTGGAT
ATGTCCTGCGGGTAAATAGCTGCGCCGATGGTTTCTACAAAGATCGTTATGTTTATCGGCACTTTGCATC
GGCCGCGCTCCCGATTCCGGAAGTGCTTGACATTGGGGAATTCAGCGAGAGCCTGACCTATTGCATCTCC
CGCCGTGCACAGGGTGTCACGTTGCAAGACCTGCCTGAAACCGAACTGCCCGCTGTTCTGCAGCCGGTCG
CGGAGGCCATGGATGCGATCGCTGCGGCCGATCTTAGCCAGACGAGCGGGTTCGGCCCATTCGGACCGCA
AGGAATCGGTCAATACACTACATGGCGTGATTTCATATGCGCGATTGCTGATCCCCATGTGTATCACTGG
CAAACTGTGATGGACGACACCGTCAGTGCGTCCGTCGCGCAGGCTCTCGATGAGCTGATGCTTTGGGCCG
AGGACTGCCCCGAAGTCCGGCACCTCGTGCACGCGGATTTCGGCTCCAACAATGTCCTGACGGACAATGG
CCGCATAACAGCGGTCATTGACTGGAGCGAGGCGATGTTCGGGGATTCCCAATACGAGGTCGCCAACATC
TTCTTCTGGAGGCCGTGGTTGGCTTGTATGGAGCAGCAGACGCGCTACTTCGAGCGGAGGCATCCGGAGC
TTGCAGGATCGCCGCGGCTCCGGGCGTATATGCTCCGCATTGGTCTTGACCAACTCTATCAGAGCTTGGT
TGACGGCAATTTCGATGATGCAGCTTGGGCGCAGGGTCGATGCGACGCAATCGTCCGATCCGGAGCCGGG
ACTGTCGGGCGTACACAAATCGCCCGCAGAAGCGCGGCCGTCTGGACCGATGGCTGTGTAGAAGTACTCG
CCGATAGTGGAAACCGACGCCCCAGCACTCGTCCGAGGGCAAAGGAATAGCACGTACTACGAGATTTCGA
TTCCACCGCCGCCTTCTATGAAAGGTTGGGCTTCGGAATCGTTTTCCGGGACGCCGGCTGGATGATCCTC
CAGCGCGGGGATCTCATGCTGGAGTTCTTCGCCCACCCCAACTTGTTTATTGCAGCTTATAATGGTTACA
AATAAAGCAATAGCATCACAAATTTCACAAATAAAGCATTTTTTTCACTGCATTCTAGTTGTGGTTTGTC
CAAACTCATCAATGTATCTTATCATGTCTGTATACCGTCGACCTCTAGCTAGAGCTTGGCGTAATCATGG
TCATAGCTGTTTCCTGTGTGAAATTGTTATCCGCTCACAATTCCACACAACATACGAGCCGGAAGCATAA
AGTGTAAAGCCTGGGGTGCCTAATGAGTGAGCTAACTCACATTAATTGCGTTGCGCTCACTGCCCGCTTT
CCAGTCGGGAAACCTGTCGTGCCAGCTGCATTAATGAATCGGCCAACGCGCGGGGAGAGGCGGTTTGCGT
ATTGGGCGCTCTTCCGCTTCCTCGCTCACTGACTCGCTGCGCTCGGTCGTTCGGCTGCGGCGAGCGGTAT
CAGCTCACTCAAAGGCGGTAATACGGTTATCCACAGAATCAGGGGATAACGCAGGAAAGAACATGTGAGC
AAAAGGCCAGCAAAAGGCCAGGAACCGTAAAAAGGCCGCGTTGCTGGCGTTTTTCCATAGGCTCCGCCCC
CCTGACGAGCATCACAAAAATCGACGCTCAAGTCAGAGGTGGCGAAACCCGACAGGACTATAAAGATACC
AGGCGTTTCCCCCTGGAAGCTCCCTCGTGCGCTCTCCTGTTCCGACCCTGCCGCTTACCGGATACCTGTC
CGCCTTTCTCCCTTCGGGAAGCGTGGCGCTTTCTCATAGCTCACGCTGTAGGTATCTCAGTTCGGTGTAG
GTCGTTCGCTCCAAGCTGGGCTGTGTGCACGAACCCCCCGTTCAGCCCGACCGCTGCGCCTTATCCGGTA
ACTATCGTCTTGAGTCCAACCCGGTAAGACACGACTTATCGCCACTGGCAGCAGCCACTGGTAACAGGAT
TAGCAGAGCGAGGTATGTAGGCGGTGCTACAGAGTTCTTGAAGTGGTGGCCTAACTACGGCTACACTAGA
AGAACAGTATTTGGTATCTGCGCTCTGCTGAAGCCAGTTACCTTCGGAAAAAGAGTTGGTAGCTCTTGAT
CCGGCAAACAAACCACCGCTGGTAGCGGTGGTTTTTTTGTTTGCAAGCAGCAGATTACGCGCAGAAAAAA
AGGATCTCAAGAAGATCCTTTGATCTTTTCTACGGGGTCTGACGCTCAGTGGAACGAAAACTCACGTTAA
GGGATTTTGGTCATGAGATTATCAAAAAGGATCTTCACCTAGATCCTTTTAAATTAAAAATGAAGTTTTA
AATCAATCTAAAGTATATATGAGTAAACTTGGTCTGACAGTTACCAATGCTTAATCAGTGAGGCACCTAT
CTCAGCGATCTGTCTATTTCGTTCATCCATAGTTGCCTGACTCCCCGTCGTGTAGATAACTACGATACGG
GAGGGCTTACCATCTGGCCCCAGTGCTGCAATGATACCGCGAGACCCACGCTCACCGGCTCCAGATTTAT
CAGCAATAAACCAGCCAGCCGGAAGGGCCGAGCGCAGAAGTGGTCCTGCAACTTTATCCGCCTCCATCCA
GTCTATTAATTGTTGCCGGGAAGCTAGAGTAAGTAGTTCGCCAGTTAATAGTTTGCGCAACGTTGTTGCC
ATTGCTACAGGCATCGTGGTGTCACGCTCGTCGTTTGGTATGGCTTCATTCAGCTCCGGTTCCCAACGAT
CAAGGCGAGTTACATGATCCCCCATGTTGTGCAAAAAAGCGGTTAGCTCCTTCGGTCCTCCGATCGTTGT
CAGAAGTAAGTTGGCCGCAGTGTTATCACTCATGGTTATGGCAGCACTGCATAATTCTCTTACTGTCATG
CCATCCGTAAGATGCTTTTCTGTGACTGGTGAGTACTCAACCAAGTCATTCTGAGAATAGTGTATGCGGC
GACCGAGTTGCTCTTGCCCGGCGTCAATACGGGATAATACCGCGCCACATAGCAGAACTTTAAAAGTGCT
CATCATTGGAAAACGTTCTTCGGGGCGAAAACTCTCAAGGATCTTACCGCTGTTGAGATCCAGTTCGATG
TAACCCACTCGTGCACCCAACTGATCTTCAGCATCTTTTACTTTCACCAGCGTTTCTGGGTGAGCAAAAA
CAGGAAGGCAAAATGCCGCAAAAAAGGGAATAAGGGCGACACGGAAATGTTGAATACTCATACTCTTCCT
TTTTCAATATTATTGAAGCATTTATCAGGGTTATTGTCTCATGAGCGGATACATATTTGAATGTATTTAG
AAAAATAAACAAATAGGGGTTCCGCGCACATTTCCCCGAAAAGTGCCACCTGACGTCGACGGATCGGGAG
ATCTCCCGATCCCCTATGGTGCACTCTCAGTACAATCTGCTCTGATGCCGCATAGTTAAGCCAGTATCTG
CTCCCTGCTTGTGTGTTGGAGGTCGCTGAGTAGTGCGCGAGCAAAATTTAAGCTACAACAAGGCAAGGCT
TGACCGACAATTGCATGAAGAATCTGCTTAGGGTTAGGCGTTTTGCGCTGCTTCGTACGGGCCAGATATA
CGCGTTGACATTGATTATTGACTAGTTATTAATAGTAATCAATTACGGGGTCATTAGTTCATAGCCCATA
TATGGAGTTCCGCGTTACATAACTTACGGTAAATGGCCCGCCTGGCTGACCGCCCAACGACCCCCGCCCA
TTGACGTCAATAATGACGTATGTTCCCATAGTAACGCCAATAGGGACTTTCCATTGACGTCAATGGGTGG
AGTATTTACGGTAAACTGCCCACTTGGCAGTACATCAAGTGTATCATATGCCAAGTACGCCCCCTATTGA
CGTCAATGACGGTAAATGGCCCGCCTGGCATTATGCCCAGTACATGACCTTATGGGACTTTCCTACTTGG
CAGTACATCTACGTATTAGTCATCGCTATTACCATGGTGATGCGGTTTTGGCAGTACATCAATGGGCGTG
GATAGCGGTTTGACTCACGGGGATTTCCAAGTCTCCACCCCATTGACGTCAATGGGAGTTTGTTTTGGCA
CCAAAATCAACGGGACTTTCCAAAATGTCGTAACAACTCCGCCCCATTGACGCAAATGGGCGGTAGGCGT
GTACGGTGGGAGGTCTATATAAGCAGAGCTCTCCCTATCAGTGATAGAGATCTCCCTATCAGTGATAGAG
ATCGTCGACGAGCTCGTTTAGTGAACCGTCAGATCGCCTGGAGACGCCATCCACGCTGTTTTGACCTCCA
TAGAAGACACCGGGACCGATCCAGCCTCCGGACTCTAGCGTTTAAACTTAAGCTTCGCCACCATGGACCC
CGTTGTCGTACTGGGACTCTGCTTGTCCTGCCTGCTCCTCCTTAGTTTGTGGAAACAATCTTATGGGGGT
GGAAAACTTGGCTCCGGGGGAGGATCCTCTACCGTGAGCGAGGAAGCTAGTGAGGATGTCGTCTGCTGCT
CAATGTCCTACACATGGACAGGAGCCCTGAATTACTTCATCACTTCACTGGCCTGTGCTGATCTGGTCAT
GGGCCTGGCAGTGGTGCCCTTTGGGGCCGCCCATATTCTTATGAAAATGTGGACTGGATCTGGCAGAAGC
AAAAGAAGCGTCATTGACGGCTTTACCCTGACCAGCATCCCAGTTGAGGAGGAGAACCCGGACTTCTGGA
ACCGCGAGGCAGCCGAGGCCCTGGGTGCCGCCAAGAAGCTGCAGCCTGCACAGACAGCCGCCAAGAACCT
CATCATCTTCCTGGGCGATGGGATGGGGGTGTCTACGGTGACAGCTGCCAGGATTCTAAAAGGGCAGAAG
AAGGACAAACTGGGGCCTGAGATACCCCTGGCCATGGACCGCTTCCCATATGTGGCTCTGTCCAAGACAT
ACAATGTAGACAAACATGTGCCAGACAGTGGAGCCACAGCCACGGCCTACCTGTGCGGGGTCAAGGGCAA
CTTCCAGACCATTGGCTTGAGTGCAGCCGCCCGCTTTAACCAGTGCAACACGACACGCGGCAACGAGGTC
ATCTCCGTGATGAATCGGGCCAAGAAAGCAGGGAAGTCAGTGGGAGTGGTAACCACCACACGAGTGCAGC
ACGCCTCGCCAGCCGGCACCTACGCCCACACGGTGAACCGCAACTGGTACTCGGACGCCGACGTGCCTGC
CTCGGCCCGCCAGGAGGGGTGCCAGGACATCGCTACGCAGCTCATCTCCAACATGGACATTGACGTGATC
CTAGGTGGAGGCCGAAAATACATGTTTCCCATGGGAACCCCAGACCCTGAGTACCCAGATGACTACAGCC
AAGGTGGGACCAGGCTGGACGGGAAGAATCTGGTGCAGGAATGGCTGGCGAAGCGCCAGGGTGCCCGGTA
TGTGTGGAACCGCACTGAGCTCATGCAGGCTTCCCTGGACCCGTCTGTGACCCATCTCATGGGTCTCTTT
GAGCCTGGAGACATGAAATACGAGATCCACCGAGACTCCACACTGGACCCCTCCCTGATGGAGATGACAG
AGGCTGCCCTGCGCCTGCTGAGCAGGAACCCCCGCGGCTTCTTCCTCTTCGTGGAGGGTGGTCGCATCGA
CCATGGTCATCATGAAAGCAGGGCTTACCGGGCACTGACTGAGACGATCATGTTCGACGACGCCATTGAG
AGGGCGGGCCAGCTCACCAGCGAGGAGGACACGCTGAGCCTCGTCACTGCCGACCACTCCCACGTCTTCT
CCTTCGGAGGCTACCCCCTGCGAGGGAGCTCCATCTTCGGGCTGGCCCCTGGCAAGGCCCGGGACAGGAA
GGCCTACACGGTCCTCCTATACGGAAACGGTCCAGGCTATGTGCTCAAGGACGGCGCTCGGCCGGATGTT
ACCGAGAGCGAGAGCGGGAGCCCCGAGTATCGGCAGCAGTCAGCAGTGCCCCTGGACGAAGAGACCCACG
CAGGCGAGGACGTGGCGGTGTTCGCGCGCGGCCCGCAGGCGCACCTGGTTCACGGCGTGCAGGAGCAGAC
CTTCATAGCGCACGTCATGGCCTTCGCCGCCTGCCTGGAGCCCTACACCGCCTGCGACCTGGCACCCCCC
GCCGGCACCACCGACGCCGCGCACCCGGGTGGATCCTCTGGCAGAAGCAAAAGAAGCGTCATTGACGGCT
TTACCCTGACCAGCGACGAGGTGTGGGTGGTGGGCATGGGCATCGTCATGTCTCTCATCGTCCTGGCCAT
CGTGTTTGGCAATGTGCTGGTCATCACAGCCATTGCCAAGTTCGAGCGTCTGCAGACGGTCACCGGGGGC
GGCTCTCTCGAGAACTTGTACTTCCAGAGTGGCAGTGGAGGTACCAAGTACAAAAGCAGACGCAGTTTTA
TTGATGAAAAGAAAATGCCTTAGGGCCCGAACAAAAACTCATCTCAGAAGAGGATCTGAATAGCGCCGTC
GACCATCATCATAATCATCATTGAGTTTAAACCCGCTGATCAGCCTCGACTGTGCCTTCTAGTTGCCAGC
CATCTGTTGTTTGCCCCTCCCCCGTGCCTTCCTTGACCCTGGAAGGTGCCACTCCCACTGTCCTTTCCTA
ATAAAATGAGGAAATTGCATCGCATTGTCTGAGTAGGTGTCATTCTATTCTGGGGGGTGGGGTGGGGCAG
GACAGCAAGGGGGAGGATTGGGAAGACAATAGCAGGCATGCTGGGGA
